>Addgene plasmid #202343 | 50.b_pSTC0-zeo | addgene full sequence | sequence record 405964 | Addgene NGS Result
GTATCTCAGTTCGGTGTAGGTCGTTCGCTCCAAGCTGGGCTGTGTGCACGAACCCCCCGTTCAGCCCGAC
CGCTGCGCCTTATCCGGTAACTATCGTCTTGAGTCCAACCCGGTAAGACACGACTTATCGCCACTGGCAG
CAGCCACTGGTAACAGGATTAGCAGAGCGAGGTATGTAGGCGGTGCTACAGAGTTCTTGAAGTGGTGGCC
TAACTACGGCTACACTAGAAGAACAGTATTTGGTATCTGCGCTCTGCTGAAGCCAGTTACCTTCGGAAAA
AGAGTTGGTAGCTCTTGATCCGGCAAACAAACCACCGCTGGTAGCGGTGGTTTTTTTGTTTGCAAGCAGC
AGATTACGCGCAGAAAAAAAGGATCTCAAGAAGATCCTTTGATCTTTTCTACGGGGTCTGACGCTCAGTG
GAACGAAAACTCACGTTAAGGGATTTTGGTCATGAGATTATCAAAAAGGATCTTCACCTAGATCCTTTTA
AATTAAAAATGAAGTTTTAAATCAATCTAAAGTATATATGAGTAAACTTGGTCTGACAGCTCGAGTCCCG
TCAAGTCAGCGTAATGCTCTGCCAGTGTTACAACCAATTAACCAATTCTGATCAGTCCTGCTCCTCGGCC
ACGAAGTGCACGCAGTTGCCGGCCGGGTCGCGCAGGGCGAACTCCCGCCCCCACGGCTGCTCGCCGATCT
CGGTCATGGCCGGCCCGGAGGCGTCCCGGAAGTTCGTGGACACGACCTCCGACCACTCGGCGTACAGCTC
GTCCAGGCCGCGCACCCACACCCAGGCCAGGGTGTTGTCCGGCACCACCTGGTCCTGGACCGCGCTGATG
AACAGGGTCACGTCGTCCCGGACCACACCGGCGAAGTCGTCCTCCACGAAGTCCCGGGAGAACCCGAGCC
GGTCGGTCCAGAACTCGACCGCTCCGGCGACGTCGCGCGCGGTGAGCACCGGAACGGCACTGGTCAACTT
GGCCATAACACCCCTTGTATTACTGTTTATGTAAGCAGACAGTTTTATTGTTCATGATGATATATTTTTA
TCTTGTGCAATGTAACATCAGAGATTTTGAGACACAACGTGGCTTTGTTGAATAAATCGAACTTTTGCTG
AGTTGAAGGATCAGCTCGAGTTACCAATGCTTAACTGCAGCACGTGCAGCAGCGCCCACTGCAGCATTGT
CGGTCGGCATGTCCGGATCGCGAGCGCGCGTGAACACGGCTACAGCGACAGGAGCACGACCCGGTGGAGT
AACAACTGCAATGATGTTGCGAGAAGCACGGCCACCGGCTCCAGATTTATCAGCAACCTGCCAGTCAGCC
GGAAGGGCAGCGCGAACAAGTGGAGCTGCAACTGCACAGCCGCTCATCCAGTCGCGTAATGTAGCAGCAG
CAGCAGCAGTAAGAGCTTCGTCAGTTAATACACGGCGCAAACTGCTTGCTGCTGCACGAGGGGTCGTGGT
GTCACGAGCGTCGCCTGGTATGGCGGTATTCAGAGCCGGTTCCGTACGATCAAGGCGTGATACAGTATCC
CCTAACGCTCTCATAAAAGCGGTTACACGGTCCGGTCCTCCGATGCGACGCATGACTAAGTTGGCAGCAG
TGTTATCACTCATCTCGACGGCAGCAGCAGCAGCATCTCTCAAGCTCATGCCTTCAGCAAGGTTAGCTTT
AGCGACTGGAGCGTAGCTTAACAAGTCGCTTGCTCCATATCTTATCGGCTCACCGAGGTCAGCGTCCCCG
GCAGCGGCACGAGCTAACAACGCTGCTACTAGAAAGGCTTTAAAAGTGCTACACATGAGAAAACGTTCAT
CAGCGCGATGACTCTCAAGAGCAGCACCGCTGCCGAGATCAACTGCATGCAAACCCACTCGTGCACCCAA
ACGGCTTTCCACATCTGCTATTGCCACCAGCGTTTCTGGGTGAGCAAAAACAGGAAGGCAAAATGCCGCA
AAAAAGGGAATAAGGGCGACACGAAAATGTTGAATACTCATACTCTTCCTTTTTCAATATTATTGAAGCA
TTTATCAGGGTTATTGTCTCATGAGCGGATACATATTTGAATGTATTTAGAAAAATAAACAAATAGGGGT
TCCGCGCACATTTCCCCGAAAAGTGCCACCTGACGTCTAAGAAACCATTATTATCATGACATTAACCTAT
AAAAATAGGCGTATCACGAGGCAGAATTTCAGATAAAAAAAATCCTTAGCTTTCGCTAAGGATGATTTCT
GGAATTCGCGGCCGCTGCTAGCCGTAAAGGAGAAGAACTTTTCACTGGAGTTGTCCCAATTCTTGTTGAA
TTAGATGGTGATGTTAATGGGCACAAATTTTCTGTCAGTGGAGAGGGTGAAGGTGATGCAACATACGGAA
AACTTACCCTTAAATTTATTTGCACTACTGGAAAACTACCTGTTCCATGGCCAACACTTGTCACTACTTT
CGGTTATGGTGTTCAATGCTTTGCGAGATACCCAGATCATATGAAACAGCATGACTTTTTCAAGAGTGCC
ATGCCCGAAGGTTATGTACAGGAAAGAACTATATTTTTCAAAGATGACGGGAACTACAAGACACGTGCTG
AAGTCAAGTTTGAAGGTGATACCCTTGTTAATAGAATCGAGTTAAAAGGTATTGATTTTAAAGAAGATGG
AAACATTCTTGGACACAAATTGGAATACAACTATAACTCACACAATGTATACATCATGGCAGACAAACAA
AAGAATGGAATCAAAGTTAACTTCAAAATTAGACACAACATTGAAGATGGAAGCGTTCAACTAGCAGACC
ATTATCAACAAAATACTCCAATTGGCGATGGCCCTGTCCTTTTACCAGACAACCATTACCTGTCCACACA
ATCTGCCCTTTCGAAAGATCCCAACGAAAAGAGAGACCACATGGTCCTTCTTGAGTTTGTAACAGCTGCT
GGGATTACACATGGCATGGATGAACTATACAAATAATAATACTAGAGCCAGGCATCAAATAAAACGAAAG
GCTCAGTCGAAAGACTGGGCCTTTCGTTTTATCTGTTGTTTGTCGGTGAACGCTCTCTACTAGAGTCACA
CTGGCTCACCTTCGGGTGGGCCTTTCTGCGTTTATATACTAGTAGCGGCCGCTGCAGTCCGGCAAAAAAG
GGCAAGGTGTCACCACCCTGCCCTTTTTCTTTAAAACCGAAAAGATTACTTCGCGTTATGCAGGCTTCCT
CGCTCACTGACTCGCTGCGCTCGGTCGTTCGGCTGCGGCGAGCGGTATCAGCTCACTCAAAGGCGGTAAT
ACGGTTATCCACAGAATCAGGGGATAACGCAGGAAAGAACATGTGAGCAAAAGGCCAGCAAAAGGCCAGG
AACCGTAAAAAGGCCGCGTTGCTGGCGTTTTTCCACAGGCTCCGCCCCCCTGACGAGCATCACAAAAATC
GACGCTCAAGTCAGAGGTGGCGAAACCCGACAGGACTATAAAGATACCAGGCGTTTCCCCCTGGAAGCTC
CCTCGTGCGCTCTCCTGTTCCGACCCTGCCGCTTACCGGATACCTGTCCGCCTTTCTCCCTTCGGGAAGC
GTGGCGCTTTCTCATAGCTCACGCTGTAG
Features (pLannotate 1.2.2; 10 found; start..end, strand, type, name):
    612..986     -  CDS            BleoR: antibiotic-binding protein; Sh ble from Streptoalloteichus hindustanus; confers resistance to bleomycin, phleomycin, and Zeocin™
   1144..2001    -  CDS            bla: BLAT_ECOLX - Experimental evidence at protein level: Swiss-Prot protein existence level 1. TEM-type are the most prevalent beta-lactamases in enterobacteria; they hydrolyze the beta-lactam bond in susceptible beta-lactam antibiotics, thus conferring resistance to penicillins and cephalosporins. TEM-3 and TEM-4 are capable of hydrolyzing cefotaxime and ceftazidime. TEM-5 is capable of hydrolyzing ceftazidime. TEM-6 is capable of hydrolyzing ceftazidime and aztreonam. TEM-8/CAZ-2, TEM- 16/CAZ-7 and TEM-24/CAZ-6 are markedly active against ceftazidime. IRT- 4 shows resistance to beta-lactamase in
   2002..2106    -  promoter       AmpR promoter: bla
   2196..2239    -  terminator     bacterial terminator: putative bacterial transcription terminator
   2263..2973    +  CDS            hfriFP: hfriFP is a fluorescent protein published in 2013, derived from Herbaspirillum frisingense.
   2996..3067    +  terminator     rrnB T1 terminator: transcription terminator T1 from the E. coli rrnB gene
   3083..3110    +  terminator     T7Te terminator: phage T7 early transcription terminator
   3117..3137    +  misc_feature   BioBrick suffix: universal suffix for all parts
   3138..3195    +  terminator     his operon terminator: This putative transcriptin terminator from the E. coli his operon has a 2-bp deletion introduced during synthesis. Its efficiency has not been determined.
   3390..379     -  rep_origin     ori (across the origin): high-copy-number ColE1/pMB1/pBR322/pUC origin of replication
