[The description below was written by a language model from this plasmid's Addgene catalogue record and pLannotate feature annotations shown in this document.]
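Description:
50.b_pSTC0-zeo is a small (about 3.6 kb) bacterial plasmid carrying "50.b", a synthetic, computationally designed protein-coding insert from a study on evolution-informed protein design. The backbone, pSTC0-zeo, is a modified version of pSTC0 in which the original kanamycin resistance cassette was swapped for a Zeocin resistance cassette. It replicates in E. coli from a ColE1/pMB1/pUC-type origin. The automated annotation describes this origin as high-copy, although the catalogue lists the copy number as unknown. Selection uses the Sh ble gene (BleoR), whose product binds bleomycin-family antibiotics.

The feature table does not label any feature as "50.b". It does identify an 858-bp open reading frame with similarity to TEM-type beta-lactamase (bla), placed directly downstream of the AmpR (bla) promoter. Because ampicillin is not listed as a selection marker, this beta-lactamase-like sequence is most plausibly the designed insert, expressed from the native bla promoter, so that its activity could be scored separately from Zeocin-based plasmid maintenance. The record does not state this explicitly, so it should be treated as an inference.

On the opposite strand, an ORF annotated as the fluorescent protein hfriFP is separated from the bla promoter region by a putative bacterial terminator. It is followed by the rrnB T1 and T7Te terminators, a BioBrick suffix and a his operon terminator. No promoter is annotated for this reporter, and its role is not described. The terminators probably insulate the expression units from one another and from the origin. The construct appears intended for expressing and functionally testing the 50.b design variant in bacteria.
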