Addgene plasmid #202343: 50.b_pSTC0-zeo
Purpose: Design 50.b in modified pSTC0 vector in which kan resistance cassette is replaced with zeo resistance cassette
Depositing lab: Nicholas Gauthier. Depositing organization: Dana-Farber Cancer Institute. Publication: Simultaneous enhancement of multiple functional properties using evolution-informed protein design. Fram B, Su Y, Truebridge I, Riesselman AJ, Ingraham JB, Passera A, Napier E, Thadani NN, Lim S, Roberts K, Kaur G, Stiffler MA, Marks DS, Bahl CD, Khan AR, Sander C, Gauthier NP. Nat Commun. 2024 Jun 20;15(1):5141. doi: 10.1038/s41467-024-49119-x. PubMed 38902262.
Backbone
  Vector backbone: pSTC0-zeo
Growth in bacteria
  Bacterial resistance: Bleocin (Zeocin), 50 μg/mL
  Growth temperature: 37°C
  Growth strain: DH5alpha
  Copy number: Unknown
Gene/Insert
  Gene/Insert name: 50.b
  Species: Synthetic
Terms and licenses: Academic/Nonprofit Terms; Industry Terms: Not Available to Industry
Depositor comments: Please visit https://doi.org/10.1101/2023.05.09.539914 for bioRxiv preprint.
How to cite: 50.b_pSTC0-zeo was a gift from Nicholas Gauthier (Addgene plasmid # 202343 ; http://n2t.net/addgene:202343 ; RRID:Addgene_202343)
